Addgene plasmid #111257: pSW002-PpsbA-DsRed-Express2
Purpose: Broad host-range bacterial expression vector with constitutive PsbA promoter; for tagging bacteria with DsRed-Express2
Depositing lab: Rosemarie Wilton. Depositing organization: Argonne National Laboratory. Publication: A New Suite of Plasmid Vectors for Fluorescence-Based Imaging of Root Colonizing Pseudomonads. Wilton R, Ahrendt AJ, Shinde S, Sholto-Douglas DJ, Johnson JL, Brennan MB, Kemner KM. Front Plant Sci. 2018 Feb 1;8:2242. doi: 10.3389/fpls.2017.02242. eCollection 2017. PubMed 29449848.
Backbone
  Vector backbone: pME6031
  Backbone manufacturer: Dieter Haas; obtained from Culture Collection of Switzerland
  Total vector size (bp): 9094
  Vector type: Bacterial Expression
Growth in bacteria
  Bacterial resistance: Tetracycline, 10 μg/mL
  Growth temperature: 37°C
  Growth strain: DH5alpha
  Copy number: Low Copy
Gene/Insert
  Gene/Insert name: DsRed-Express2
  Species: Synthetic
  Promoter: PpsbA
  Cloning method: Restriction Enzyme; 5′ cloning site NA (unknown if destroyed); 3′ cloning site NA (unknown if destroyed)
  Sequencing primers: 5′ NA
Terms and licenses: Academic/Nonprofit Terms; Industry Terms: Not Available to Industry
How to cite: pSW002-PpsbA-DsRed-Express2 was a gift from Rosemarie Wilton (Addgene plasmid # 111257 ; http://n2t.net/addgene:111257 ; RRID:Addgene_111257)
