[The description below was written by a language model from this plasmid's Addgene catalogue record and pLannotate feature annotations shown in this document.]
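Description:
pSW002-PpsbA-DsRed-Express2 is a 9,094 bp broad host-range bacterial expression plasmid built on the pME6031 backbone and designed to label bacteria constitutively with a red fluorescent protein. It is a shuttle-type vector carrying two replication systems. The p15A origin supports propagation in E. coli. The pVS1 module from a Pseudomonas plasmid, comprising oriV, the RepA replication protein and the StaA stability protein, allows replication and stable maintenance in pseudomonads and related Gram-negative hosts. The record lists it as low copy. Selection is by tetracycline, conferred by a TcR (tetA) efflux gene with the divergently oriented TetR regulator.

The payload is a synthetic DsRed-Express2 coding sequence, a rapidly maturing Discosoma-derived fluorescent protein, on the minus strand. It is preceded by an efficient ribosome binding site from bacteriophage T7 gene 10. According to the catalogue entry, expression is driven by the constitutive psbA promoter. That promoter was not picked up as a separate feature in the automated annotation, though it would be expected upstream of the RBS. The table also reports several short fragments: partial bla, KanR, a Tn903 transposition protein, an integrase, bom, RSF ori and a Sinorhizobium homologue. These appear to be non-functional backbone remnants or partial homology hits rather than working elements, and neither ampicillin nor kanamycin resistance is listed for the plasmid.

The construct belongs to a vector suite developed for fluorescence imaging of root-colonizing pseudomonads, where inducer-independent expression lets tagged cells be tracked on plant roots.
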