Features (pLannotate 1.2.2; 15 found; start..end, strand, type, name):
    218..619     +  CDS            Y4CG_SINFN (fragment): Protein inferred from homology: Swiss-Prot protein existence level 3. From Sinorhizobium fredii (strain NBRC 101917 / NGR234).
   1179..1808    +  CDS            pVS1 StaA: stability protein from the Pseudomonas plasmid pVS1 (Heeb et al., 2000)
   2237..3310    +  CDS            pVS1 RepA: replication protein from the Pseudomonas plasmid pVS1 (Heeb et al., 2000)
   3376..3570    +  rep_origin     pVS1 oriV: origin of replication for the Pseudomonas plasmid pVS1 (Heeb et al., 2000)
   3800..4113    +  CDS            bla(M) (fragment): β-lactamase lacking the signal sequence; bla(M); allows cytosolic expression of β-lactamase
   4279..4824    +  rep_origin     p15A ori: Plasmids containing the medium-copy-number p15A origin of replication can be propagated in E. coli cells that contain a second plasmid with the ColE1 origin.
   4912..4967    +  rep_origin     RSF ori (fragment): Plasmids containing the RSF 1030 origin of replication can be propagated in E. coli cells that contain additional plasmids with compatible origins.
   5066..5092    -  misc_feature   bom (fragment): basis of mobility region from pBR322
   5275..5460    -  CDS            int (fragment): INT2_ECOLX - Protein inferred from homology: Swiss-Prot protein existence level 3. Putative integrase believed to be involved in the insertion of antibiotic resistance genes into plasmids and transposons. From Escherichia coli.
   5437..6111    -  CDS            DsRed-Express2: DsRed-Express2 is a basic (constitutively fluorescent) orange fluorescent protein published in 2008, derived from Discosoma sp.. It is reported to be a rapidly-maturing protein.
   6119..6141    -  RBS            RBS: efficient ribosome binding site from bacteriophage T7 gene 10 (Olins and Rangwala, 1989)
   6371..6636    +  CDS            KanR (fragment): aminoglycoside phosphotransferase; aph(3')-Ia; confers resistance to kanamycin
   6777..6923    +  CDS            TRA2_ECOLX (fragment): Protein predicted: Swiss-Prot protein existence level 4. Required for transposition of transposon Tn903. From Escherichia coli.
   7096..7746    -  CDS            TetR: tetracycline resistance regulatory protein; tetR
   7852..9051    +  CDS            TcR: tetracycline efflux protein; tetA; confers resistance to tetracycline
>Addgene plasmid #111257 | pSW002-PpsbA-DsRed-Express2 | depositor full sequence | sequence record 209133 | pSW002-PpsbA-DsRed-Express2 sequence 9094 bps
GATCCAACCCCTCCGCTGCTATAGTGCAGTCGGCTTCTGACGTTCAGTGCAGCCGTCTTCTGAAAACGAC
ATGTCGCACAAGTCCTAAGTTACGCGACAGGCTGCCGCCCTGCCCTTTTCCTGGCGTTTTCTTGTCGCGT
GTTTTAGTCGCATAAAGTAGAATACTTGCGACTAGAACCGGAGACATTACGCCATGAACAAGAGCGCCGC
CGCTGGCCTGCTGGGCTATGCCCGCGTCAGCACCGACGACCAGGACTTGACCAACCAACGGGCCGAACTG
CACGCGGCCGGCTGCACCAAGCTGTTTTCCGAGAAGATCACCGGCACCAGGCGCGACCGCCCGGAGCTGG
CCAGGATGCTTGACCACCTACGCCCTGGCGACGTTGTGACAGTGACCAGGCTAGACCGCCTGGCCCGCAG
CACCCGCGACCTACTGGACATTGCCGAGCGCATCCAGGAGGCCGGCGCGGGCCTGCGTAGCCTGGCAGAG
CCGTGGGCCGACACCACCACGCCGGCCGGCCGCATGGTGTTGACCGTGTTCGCCGGCATTGCCGAGTTCG
AGCGTTCCCTAATCATCGACCGCACCCGGAGCGGGCGCGAGGCCGCCAAGGCCCGAGGCGTGAAGTTTGG
CCCCCGCCCTACCCTCACCCCGGCACAGATCGCGCACGCCCGCGAGCTGATCGACCAGGAAGGCCGCACC
GTGAAAGAGGCGGCTGCACTGCTTGGCGTGCATCGCTCGACCCTGTACCGCGCACTTGAGCGCAGCGAGG
AAGTGACGCCCACCGAGGCCAGGCGGCGCGGTGCCTTCCGTGAGGACGCATTGACCGAGGCCGACGCCCT
GGCAGCCGCCGAGAATGAACGCCAAGAGGAACAAGCATGAAACCGCACCAGGACGGCCAGGACGAACCGT
TTTTCATTACCGAAGAGATCGAGGCGGAGATGATCGCGGCCGGGTACGTGTTCGAGCCGCCCGCGCACGT
CTCAACCGTGCGGCTGCATGAAATCCTGGCCGGTTTGTCTGATGCCAAGCTGGCGGCCTGGCCGGCCAGC
TTGGCCGCTGAAGAAACCGAGCGCCGCCGTCTAAAAAGGTGATGTGTATTTGAGTAAAACAGCTTGCGTC
ATGCGGTCGCTGCGTATATGATGCGATGAGTAAATAAACAAATACGCAAGGGGAACGCATGAAGGTTATC
GCTGTACTTAACCAGAAAGGCGGGTCAGGCAAGACGACCATCGCAACCCATCTAGCCCGCGCCCTGCAAC
TCGCCGGGGCCGATGTTCTGTTAGTCGATTCCGATCCCCAGGGCAGTGCCCGCGATTGGGCGGCCGTGCG
GGAAGATCAACCGCTAACCGTTGTCGGCATCGACCGCCCGACGATTGACCGCGACGTGAAGGCCATCGGC
CGGCGCGACTTCGTAGTGATCGACGGAGCGCCCCAGGCGGCGGACTTGGCTGTGTCCGCGATCAAGGCAG
CCGACTTCGTGCTGATTCCGGTGCAGCCAAGCCCTTACGACATATGGGCCACCGCCGACCTGGTGGAGCT
GGTTAAGCAGCGCATTGAGGTCACGGATGGAAGGCTACAAGCGGCCTTTGTCGTGTCGCGGGCGATCAAA
GGCACGCGCATCGGCGGTGAGGTTGCCGAGGCGCTGGCCGGGTACGAGCTGCCCATTCTTGAGTCCCGTA
TCACGCAGCGCGTGAGCTACCCAGGCACTGCCGCCGCCGGCACAACCGTTCTTGAATCAGAACCCGAGGG
CGACGCTGCCCGCGAGGTCCAGGCGCTGGCCGCTGAAATTAAATCAAAACTCATTTGAGTTAATGAGGTA
AAGAGAAAATGAGCAAAAGCACAAACACGCTAAGTGCCGGCCGTCCGAGCGCACGCAGCAGCAAGGCTGC
AACGTTGGCCAGCCTGGCAGACACGCCAGCCATGAAGCGGGTCAACTTTCAGTTGCCGGCGGAGGATCAC
ACCAAGCTGAAGATGTACGCGGTACGCCAAGGCAAGACCATTACCGAGCTGCTATCTGAATACATCGCGC
AGCTACCAGAGTAAATGAGCAAATGAATAAATGAGTAGATGAATTTTAGCGGCTAAAGGAGGCGGCATGG
AAAATCAAGAACAACCAGGCACCGACGCCGTGGAATGCCCCATGTGTGGAGGAACGGGCGGTTGGCCAGG
CGTAAGCGGCTGGGTTGTCTGCCGGCCCTGCAATGGCACTGGAACCCCCAAGCCCGAGGAATCGGCGTGA
GCGGTCGCAAACCATCCGGCCCGGTACAAATCGGCGCGGCGCTGGGTGATGACCTGGTGGAGAAGTTGAA
GGCCGCGCAGGCCGCCCAGCGGCAACGCATCGAGGCAGAAGCACGCCCCGGTGAATCGTGGCAAGCAGCC
GCTGATCGAATCCGCAAAGAATCCCGGCAACCGCCGGCAGCCGGTGCGCCGTCGATTAGGAAGCCGCCCA
AGGGCGACGAGCAACCAGATTTTTTCGTTCCGATGCTCTATGACGTGGGCACCCGCGATAGTCGCAGCAT
CATGGACGTGGCCGTTTTCCGTCTGTCGAAGCGTGACCGACGAGCTGGCGAGGTGATCCGCTACGAGCTT
CCAGACGGGCACGTAGAGGTTTCCGCAGGGCCGGCCGGCATGGCCAGTGTGTGGGATTACGACCTGGTAC
TGATGGCGGTTTCCCATCTAACCGAATCCATGAACCGATACCGGGAAGGGAAGGGAGACAAGCCCGGCCG
CGTGTTCCGTCCACACGTTGCGGACGTACTCAAGTTCTGCCGGCGAGCCGATGGCGGAAAGCAGAAAGAC
GACCTGGTAGAAACCTGCATTCGGTTAAACACCACGCACGTTGCCATGCAGCGTACGAAGAAGGCCAAGA
ACGGCCGCCTGGTGACGGTATCCGAGGGTGAAGCCTTGATTAGCCGCTACAAGATCGTAAAGAGCGAAAC
CGGGCGGCCGGAGTACATCGAGATCGAGCTAGCTGATTGGATGTACCGCGAGATCACAGAAGGCAAGAAC
CCGGACGTGCTGACGGTTCACCCCGATTACTTTTTGATCGATCCCGGCATCGGCCGTTTTCTCTACCGCC
TGGCACGCCGCGCCGCAGGCAAGGCAGAAGCCAGATGGTTGTTCAAGACGATCTACGAACGCAGTGGCAG
CGCCGGAGAGTTCAAGAAGTTCTGTTTCACCGTGCGCAAGCTGATCGGGTCAAATGACCTGCCGGAGTAC
GATTTGAAGGAGGAGGCGGGGCAGGCTGGCCCGATCCTAGTCATGCGCTACCGCAACCTGATCGAGGGCG
AAGCATCCGCCGGTTCCTAATGTACGGAGCAGATGCTAGGGCAAATTGCCCTAGCAGGGGAAAAAGGTCG
AAAAGGTCTCTTTCCTGTGGATAGCACGTACATTGGGAACCCAAAGCCGTACATTGGGAACCGGAACCCG
TACATTGGGAACCCAAAGCCGTACATTGGGAACCGGTCACACATGTAAGTGACTGATATAAAAGAGAAAA
AAGGCGATTTTTCCGCCTAAAACTCTTTAAAACTTATTAAAACTCTTAAAACCCGCCTGGCCTGTGCATA
ACTGTCTGGCCAGCGCACAGCCGAAGAGCTGCAAAAAGCGCCTACCCTTCGGTCGCTGCGCTCCCTACGC
CCCGCCGCTTCGCGTCGGCCTATCGCGGCCGATGGCCGCTCAAAAATGGCTGGCCTACGGCCAGGCAATC
TACCAGGGCGCGGACAAGCCGCGCCGTCGCCACTCGACCGCCGGCGCTGAGGTCTGCCTCGTGAAGAAGG
TGTTGCTGACTCATACCAGGCAATGGCAACAACGTTGCGCAAACTATTAACTGGCGAACTACTTACTCTA
GCTTCCCGGCAACAATTAATAGACTGGATGGAGGCGGATAAAGTTGCAGGACCACTTCTGCGCTCGGCCC
TTCCGGCTGGCTGGTTTATTGCTGATAAATCTGGAGCCGGTGAGCGTGGGTCTCGCGGTATCATTGCAGC
ACTGGGGCCAGATGGTAAGCCCTCCCGTATCGTAGTTATCTACACGACGGGGAGTCAGGCAACTATGGAT
GAACGAAATAGACAGATCGCTGAGATAGGTGCCTCACTGATTAAGCATTGGTAACTGTCAGACCAAGTTT
ACTCATATATACTTTAGATTGATTTAAAACTTCATTTTTAATTTAAAAGGATCTAGGTGAAGATCCTTTT
TGATAATCTCATGACCAAAATCCCTTAACGTGAGTTTTCGTTCCACTGAGCGTCAGACCCCTTAATAAGA
TGATCTTCTTGAGATCGTTTTGGTCTGCGCGTAATCTCTTGCTCTGAAAACGAAAAAACCGCCTTGCAGG
GCGGTTTTTCGAAGGTTCTCTGAGCTACCAACTCTTTGAACCGAGGTAACTGGCTTGGAGGAGCGCAGTC
ACCAAAACTTGTCCTTTCAGTTTAGCCTTAACCGGCGCATGACTTCAAGACTAACTCCTCTAAATCAATT
ACCAGTGGCTGCTGCCAGTGGTGCTTTTGCATGTCTTTCCGGGTTGGACTCAAGACGATAGTTACCGGAT
AAGGCGCAGCGGTCGGACTGAACGGGGGGTTCGTGCATACAGTCCAGCTTGGAGCGAACTGCCTACCCGG
AACTGAGTGTCAGGCGTGGAATGAGACAAACGCGGCCATAACAGCGGAATGACACCGGTAAACCGAAAGG
CAGGAACAGGAGAGCGCACGAGGGAGCCGCCAGGGGGAAACGCCTGGTATCTTTATAGTCCTGTCGGGTT
TCGCCACCACTGATTTGAGCGTCAGATTTCGTGATGCTTGTCAGGGGGGCGGAGCCTATGGAAAAACGGC
TTTGCCGCGGCCCTCTCACTTCCCTGTTAAGTATCTTCCTGGCATCTTCCAGGAAATCTCCGCCCCGTTC
GTAAGCCATTTCCGCTCGCCGCAGTCGAACGACCGAGCGTAGCGAGTCAGTGAGCGAGGAAGCGGAATAT
ATCCTGTATCACATATTCTGCTGACGCACCGGTGCAGCCTTTTTTCTCCTGCCACATGAAGCACTTCACT
GACACCCTCATCAGTGCCAACATAGTAAGCCAGTATACACTCCGCTAGCGCTGAGGTCTGCCTCGTGAAG
AAGGTGTTGCTGACTCATACCAGGTAGTCCGAGGAGCTTTATGCTTGTAAACCGTTTTGTGAAAAAATTT
TTAAAATAAAAAAGGGGACCTCTAGGGTCCCCAATTAATTAGTAATATAATCTATTAAAGGTCATTCAAA
AGGTCATCCACCGGATCAATTCCCCTGCTCGCGCAGGCTGGGTGCCAAGCTCTCGGGTAACATCAAGGCC
CGATCCTTGGAGCCCTTGCCCTCCCGCACGATGATCGTGCCGTGATCGAAATCCAGATCCTTGACCCGCA
GTTGCAAACCCTCACTGATCCGCTAGTCCGAGGCCTCGAGTTACTACTGGAACAGGTGGTGGCGGGCCTC
GGCGCGCTCGTACTGCTCCACCACGGTGTAGTCCTCGTTGTGGGAGGTGATGTCCAGCTTGGAGTCCACG
TAGTAGTAGCCGGGCAGCTTCACGGGCTTCTTGGCCATGTAGATTGACTTGAACTCCACCAGGTAGTGGC
CGCCGCCCTTCAGCTTCAGCGCCTTGTGGATCTCGCCCTTCAGCACGCCGTCGCGGGGGTACAGGCGCTC
GGTGGAGGGCTCCCAGCCCAGAGTCTTCTTCTGCATTACGGGGCCGTCGGAGGGGAAGTTCACGCCGATG
AACTTCACGTGGTAGATGAAGGTGCCGTCCTGCAGGGAGGAGTCCTGGGTCACGGTCACCACGCCGCCGT
CCTCGAAGTTCATCACGCGCTCCCACTTGAAGCCCTCGGGGAAGGACAGCTTCTTGTAGTCGGGGATGTC
GGCGGGGTGCTTCACGTACACCTTGGAGCCGTACTGGAACTGGGGGGACAGGATGTCCCAGGCGAAGGGC
AGGGGGCCGCCCTTGGTCACCTGCAGCTTGGCGGTCTGGGTGCCCTCGTAAGGCTTGCCCTCGCCCTCGC
CCTCGATCTCGAACTCGTGGCCGTTCACGGAGCCCTCCATGTGCACCTTGAAGCGCATGAAGGGCTTGAT
GACGTTCTCAGTGGAATTCATATGTATATCTCCTTCTTAAAGTTAAACAAAATTATTTCAAGAGGATCGA
TCCCCCGTCTCTCTAAAATTGCAGTCATGGTAAAATCTTGGTTTATTTAATTTAATCATCAGGGACTCCC
AAGCACATTAATTCTTCTCAAAATAGAGAATTGATAGCTTGTTATTCAACAGTATAACATGTCTTATACG
CCCGTGTCAACCAATATTCATTGAGATCCACGCGTCGACGTCATATGGATCCGATATCGCCGTGGCGGCC
AGCTTTTGCCATTCTCACCGGATTCAGTCGTCACTCATGGTGATTTCTCACTTGATAACCTTATTTTTGA
CGAGGGGAAATTAATAGGTTGTATTGATGTTGGACGAGTCGGAATCGCAGACCGATACCAGGATCTTGCC
ATCCTATGGAACTGCCTCGGTGAGTTTTCTCCTTCATTACAGAAACGGCTTTTTCAAAAATATGGTATTG
ATAATCCTGATATGAATAAATTGCAGTTTCATTTGATGCTCGATGAGTTTTTCTAATCAGAATTGGTTAA
TTGGTTGTAACACTGGCAGAGCATTACGCTGACTTGACGGGACGGCGGCTTTGTTGAATAAATCGAACTT
TTGCTGAGTTGAAGGATCAGATCACGCATCTTCCCGACAACGCAGACCGTTCCGTGGCAAAGCAAAAGTT
CAAAATCACCAACTGGTCCACCTACAACAAAGCTCTCATCAACCGTGGCTCCCTCACTTTCTGGCTGGAT
GATGGGGCGATTCAGGCCTGGTATGAGTCAGCAACACCTTCTTCACGAGGCAGACCTCAGCGCCAGAAGG
CCGCCAGAGAGGCCGAGCGCGGCCGTGAGGCTTGGACGCTAGGGCAGGGCATGAAAAAGCCCGTAGCGGG
CTGCTACGGGCGTCTGACGCGGTGGAAAGGGGGAGGGGATGTTGTCTACATGGCTCTGCTGTAGTGAGTG
GGTTGCGCTCCGGCAGCGGTCCTGATCAATCGTCACCCTTTCTCGGTCCTTCAACGTTCCTGACAACGAG
CCTCCTTTTCGCCAATCCATCGACAATCACCGCGAGTCCCTGCTCGAACGCTGCGTCCGGACCGGCTTCG
TCGAAGGCGTCTATCGCGGCCCGCAACAGCGGCGAGAGCGGAGCCTGTTCAACGGTGCCGCCGCGCTCGC
CGGCATCGCTGTCGCCGGCCTGCTCCTCAAGCACGGCCCCAACAGTGAAGTAGCTGATTGTCATCAGCGC
ATTGACGGCGTCCCCGGCCGAAAAACCCGCCTCGCAGAGGAAGCGAAGCTGCGCGTCGGCCGTTTCCATC
TGCGGTGCGCCCGGTCGCGTGCCGGCATGGATGCGCGCGCCATCGCGGTAGGCGAGCAGCGCCTGCCTGA
AGCTGCGGGCATTCCCGATCAGAAATGAGCGCCAGTCGTCGTCGGCTCTCGGCACCGAATGCGTATGATT
CTCCGCCAGCATGGCTTCGGCCAGTGCGTCGAGCAGCGCCCGCTTGTTCCTGAAGTGCCAGTAAAGCGCC
GGCTGCTGAACCCCCAACCGTTCCGCCAGTTTGCGTGTCGTCAGACCGTCTACGCCGACCTCGTTCAACA
GGTCCAGGGCGGCACGGATCACTGTATTCGGCTGCAACTTTGTCATGCTTGACACTTTATCACTGATAAA
CATAATATGTCCACCAACTTATCAGTGATAAAGAATCCGCGCGTTCAATCGGACCAGCGGAGGCTGGTCC
GGAGGCCAGACGTGAAACCCAACATACCCCTGATCGTAATTCTGAGCACTGTCGCGCTCGACGCTGTCGG
CATCGGCCTGATTATGCCGGTGCTGCCGGGCCTCCTGCGCGATCTGGTTCACTCGAACGACGTCACCGCC
CACTATGGCATTCTGCTGGCGCTGTATGCGTTGGTGCAATTTGCCTGCGCACCTGTGCTGGGCGCGCTGT
CGGATCGTTTCGGGCGGCGGCCAATCTTGCTCGTCTCGCTGGCCGGCGCCACTGTCGACTACGCCATCAT
GGCGACAGCGCCTTTCCTTTGGGTTCTCTATATCGGGCGGATCGTGGCCGGCATCACCGGGGCGACTGGG
GCGGTAGCCGGCGCTTATATTGCCGATATCACTGATGGCGATGAGCGCGCGCGGCACTTCGGCTTCATGA
GCGCCTGTTTCGGGTTCGGGATGGTCGCGGGACCTGTGCTCGGTGGGCTGATGGGCGGTTTCTCCCCCCA
CGCTCCGTTCTTCGCCGCGGCAGCCTTGAACGGCCTCAATTTCCTGACGGGCTGTTTCCTTTTGCCGGAG
TCGCACAAAGGCGAACGCCGGCCGTTACGCCGGGAGGCTCTCAACCCGCTCGCTTCGTTCCGGTGGGCCC
GGGGCATGACCGTCGTCGCCGCCCTGATGGCGGTCTTCTTCATCATGCAACTTGTCGGACAGGTGCCGGC
CGCGCTTTGGGTCATTTTCGGCGAGGATCGCTTTCACTGGGACGCGACCACGATCGGCATTTCGCTTGCC
GCATTTGGCATTCTGCATTCACTCGCCCAGGCAATGATCACCGGCCCTGTAGCCGCCCGGCTCGGCGAAA
GGCGGGCACTCATGCTCGGAATGATTGCCGACGGCACAGGCTACATCCTGCTTGCCTTCGCGACACGGGG
ATGGATGGCGTTCCCGATCATGGTCCTGCTTGCTTCGGGTGGCATCGGAATGCCGGCGCTGCAAGCAATG
TTGTCCAGGCAGGTGGATGAGGAACGTCAGGGGCAGCTGCAAGGCTCACTGGCGGCGCTCACCAGCCTGA
CCTCGATCGTCGGACCCCTCCTCTTCACGGCGATCTATGCGGCTTCTATAACAACGTGGAACGGGTGGGC
ATGGATTGCAGGCGCTGCCCTCTACTTGCTCTGCCTGCCGGCGCTGCGTCGCGGGCTTTGGAGCGGCGCA
GGGCAACGAGCCGATCGCTGATCGTGGAAACGATAGGGGCCGCTCTAGTACTAGCTAGAACTAT
