Features (pLannotate 1.2.2; 15 found; start..end, strand, type, name):
    218..619     +  CDS            Y4CG_SINFN (fragment): Protein inferred from homology: Swiss-Prot protein existence level 3. From Sinorhizobium fredii (strain NBRC 101917 / NGR234).
   1179..1808    +  CDS            pVS1 StaA: stability protein from the Pseudomonas plasmid pVS1 (Heeb et al., 2000)
   2237..3310    +  CDS            pVS1 RepA: replication protein from the Pseudomonas plasmid pVS1 (Heeb et al., 2000)
   3376..3570    +  rep_origin     pVS1 oriV: origin of replication for the Pseudomonas plasmid pVS1 (Heeb et al., 2000)
   3800..4113    +  CDS            bla(M) (fragment): β-lactamase lacking the signal sequence; bla(M); allows cytosolic expression of β-lactamase
   4279..4824    +  rep_origin     p15A ori: Plasmids containing the medium-copy-number p15A origin of replication can be propagated in E. coli cells that contain a second plasmid with the ColE1 origin.
   4912..4967    +  rep_origin     RSF ori (fragment): Plasmids containing the RSF 1030 origin of replication can be propagated in E. coli cells that contain additional plasmids with compatible origins.
   5066..5092    -  misc_feature   bom (fragment): basis of mobility region from pBR322
   5275..5460    -  CDS            int (fragment): INT2_ECOLX - Protein inferred from homology: Swiss-Prot protein existence level 3. Putative integrase believed to be involved in the insertion of antibiotic resistance genes into plasmids and transposons. From Escherichia coli.
   5437..6111    -  CDS            DsRed-Express2: DsRed-Express2 is a basic (constitutively fluorescent) orange fluorescent protein published in 2008, derived from Discosoma sp.. It is reported to be a rapidly-maturing protein.
   6119..6141    -  RBS            RBS: efficient ribosome binding site from bacteriophage T7 gene 10 (Olins and Rangwala, 1989)
   6371..6636    +  CDS            KanR (fragment): aminoglycoside phosphotransferase; aph(3')-Ia; confers resistance to kanamycin
   6777..6923    +  CDS            TRA2_ECOLX (fragment): Protein predicted: Swiss-Prot protein existence level 4. Required for transposition of transposon Tn903. From Escherichia coli.
   7096..7746    -  CDS            TetR: tetracycline resistance regulatory protein; tetR
   7852..9051    +  CDS            TcR: tetracycline efflux protein; tetA; confers resistance to tetracycline
>Addgene plasmid #111257 | pSW002-PpsbA-DsRed-Express2 | addgene full sequence | sequence record 215260 | Addgene NGS Result
GATCCAACCCCTCCGCTGCTATAGTGCAGTCGGCTTCTGACGTTCAGTGCAGCCGTCTTCTGAAAACGAC
ATGTCGCACAAGTCCTAAGTTACGCGACAGGCTGCCGCCCTGCCCTTTTCCTGGCGTTTTCTTGTCGCGT
GTTTTAGTCGCATAAAGTAGAATACTTGCGACTAGAACCGGAGACATTACGCCATGAACAAGAGCGCCGC
CGCTGGCCTGCTGGGCTATGCCCGCGTCAGCACCGACGACCAGGACTTGACCAACCAACGGGCCGAACTG
CACGCGGCCGGCTGCACCAAGCTGTTTTCCGAGAAGATCACCGGCACCAGGCGCGACCGCCCGGAGCTGG
CCAGGATGCTTGACCACCTACGCCCTGGCGACGTTGTGACAGTGACCAGGCTAGACCGCCTGGCCCGCAG
CACCCGCGACCTACTGGACATTGCCGAGCGCATCCAGGAGGCCGGCGCGGGCCTGCGTAGCCTGGCAGAG
CCGTGGGCCGACACCACCACGCCGGCCGGCCGCATGGTGTTGACCGTGTTCGCCGGCATTGCCGAGTTCG
AGCGTTCCCTAATCATCGACCGCACCCGGAGCGGGCGCGAGGCCGCCAAGGCCCGAGGCGTGAAGTTTGG
CCCCCGCCCTACCCTCACCCCGGCACAGATCGCGCACGCCCGCGAGCTGATCGACCAGGAAGGCCGCACC
GTGAAAGAGGCGGCTGCACTGCTTGGCGTGCATCGCTCGACCCTGTACCGCGCACTTGAGCGCAGCGAGG
AAGTGACGCCCACCGAGGCCAGGCGGCGCGGTGCCTTCCGTGAGGACGCATTGACCGAGGCCGACGCCCT
GGCAGCCGCCGAGAATGAACGCCAAGAGGAACAAGCATGAAACCGCACCAGGACGGCCAGGACGAACCGT
TTTTCATTACCGAAGAGATCGAGGCGGAGATGATCGCGGCCGGGTACGTGTTCGAGCCGCCCGCGCACGT
CTCAACCGTGCGGCTGCATGAAATCCTGGCCGGTTTGTCTGATGCCAAGCTGGCGGCCTGGCCGGCCAGC
TTGGCCGCTGAAGAAACCGAGCGCCGCCGTCTAAAAAGGTGATGTGTATTTGAGTAAAACAGCTTGCGTC
ATGCGGTCGCTGCGTATATGATGCGATGAGTAAATAAACAAATACGCAAGGGGAACGCATGAAGGTTATC
GCTGTACTTAACCAGAAAGGCGGGTCAGGCAAGACGACCATCGCAACCCATCTAGCCCGCGCCCTGCAAC
TCGCCGGGGCCGATGTTCTGTTAGTCGATTCCGATCCCCAGGGCAGTGCCCGCGATTGGGCGGCCGTGCG
GGAAGATCAACCGCTAACCGTTGTCGGCATCGACCGCCCGACGATTGACCGCGACGTGAAGGCCATCGGC
CGGCGCGACTTCGTAGTGATCGACGGAGCGCCCCAGGCGGCGGACTTGGCTGTGTCCGCGATCAAGGCAG
CCGACTTCGTGCTGATTCCGGTGCAGCCAAGCCCTTACGACATATGGGCCACCGCCGACCTGGTGGAGCT
GGTTAAGCAGCGCATTGAGGTCACGGATGGAAGGCTACAAGCGGCCTTTGTCGTGTCGCGGGCGATCAAA
GGCACGCGCATCGGCGGTGAGGTTGCCGAGGCGCTGGCCGGGTACGAGCTGCCCATTCTTGAGTCCCGTA
TCACGCAGCGCGTGAGCTACCCAGGCACTGCCGCCGCCGGCACAACCGTTCTTGAATCAGAACCCGAGGG
CGACGCTGCCCGCGAGGTCCAGGCGCTGGCCGCTGAAATTAAATCAAAACTCATTTGAGTTAATGAGGTA
AAGAGAAAATGAGCAAAAGCACAAACACGCTAAGTGCCGGCCGTCCGAGCGCACGCAGCAGCAAGGCTGC
AACGTTGGCCAGCCTGGCAGACACGCCAGCCATGAAGCGGGTCAACTTTCAGTTGCCGGCGGAGGATCAC
ACCAAGCTGAAGATGTACGCGGTACGCCAAGGCAAGACCATTACCGAGCTGCTATCTGAATACATCGCGC
AGCTACCAGAGTAAATGAGCAAATGAATAAATGAGTAGATGAATTTTAGCGGCTAAAGGAGGCGGCATGG
AAAATCAAGAACAACCAGGCACCGACGCCGTGGAATGCCCCATGTGTGGAGGAACGGGCGGTTGGCCAGG
CGTAAGCGGCTGGGTTGTCTGCCGGCCCTGCAATGGCACTGGAACCCCCAAGCCCGAGGAATCGGCGTGA
GCGGTCGCAAACCATCCGGCCCGGTACAAATCGGCGCGGCGCTGGGTGATGACCTGGTGGAGAAGTTGAA
GGCCGCGCAGGCCGCCCAGCGGCAACGCATCGAGGCAGAAGCACGCCCCGGTGAATCGTGGCAAGCAGCC
GCTGATCGAATCCGCAAAGAATCCCGGCAACCGCCGGCAGCCGGTGCGCCGTCGATTAGGAAGCCGCCCA
AGGGCGACGAGCAACCAGATTTTTTCGTTCCGATGCTCTATGACGTGGGCACCCGCGATAGTCGCAGCAT
CATGGACGTGGCCGTTTTCCGTCTGTCGAAGCGTGACCGACGAGCTGGCGAGGTGATCCGCTACGAGCTT
CCAGACGGGCACGTAGAGGTTTCCGCAGGGCCGGCCGGCATGGCCAGTGTGTGGGATTACGACCTGGTAC
TGATGGCGGTTTCCCATCTAACCGAATCCATGAACCGATACCGGGAAGGGAAGGGAGACAAGCCCGGCCG
CGTGTTCCGTCCACACGTTGCGGACGTACTCAAGTTCTGCCGGCGAGCCGATGGCGGAAAGCAGAAAGAC
GACCTGGTAGAAACCTGCATTCGGTTAAACACCACGCACGTTGCCATGCAGCGTACGAAGAAGGCCAAGA
ACGGCCGCCTGGTGACGGTATCCGAGGGTGAAGCCTTGATTAGCCGCTACAAGATCGTAAAGAGCGAAAC
CGGGCGGCCGGAGTACATCGAGATCGAGCTAGCTGATTGGATGTACCGCGAGATCACAGAAGGCAAGAAC
CCGGACGTGCTGACGGTTCACCCCGATTACTTTTTGATCGATCCCGGCATCGGCCGTTTTCTCTACCGCC
TGGCACGCCGCGCCGCAGGCAAGGCAGAAGCCAGATGGTTGTTCAAGACGATCTACGAACGCAGTGGCAG
CGCCGGAGAGTTCAAGAAGTTCTGTTTCACCGTGCGCAAGCTGATCGGGTCAAATGACCTGCCGGAGTAC
GATTTGAAGGAGGAGGCGGGGCAGGCTGGCCCGATCCTAGTCATGCGCTACCGCAACCTGATCGAGGGCG
AAGCATCCGCCGGTTCCTAATGTACGGAGCAGATGCTAGGGCAAATTGCCCTAGCAGGGGAAAAAGGTCG
AAAAGGTCTCTTTCCTGTGGATAGCACGTACATTGGGAACCCAAAGCCGTACATTGGGAACCGGAACCCG
TACATTGGGAACCCAAAGCCGTACATTGGGAACCGGTCACACATGTAAGTGACTGATATAAAAGAGAAAA
AAGGCGATTTTTCCGCCTAAAACTCTTTAAAACTTATTAAAACTCTTAAAACCCGCCTGGCCTGTGCATA
ACTGTCTGGCCAGCGCACAGCCGAAGAGCTGCAAAAAGCGCCTACCCTTCGGTCGCTGCGCTCCCTACGC
CCCGCCGCTTCGCGTCGGCCTATCGCGGCCGATGGCCGCTCAAAAATGGCTGGCCTACGGCCAGGCAATC
TACCAGGGCGCGGACAAGCCGCGCCGTCGCCACTCGACCGCCGGCGCTGAGGTCTGCCTCGTGAAGAAGG
TGTTGCTGACTCATACCAGGCAATGGCAACAACGTTGCGCAAACTATTAACTGGCGAACTACTTACTCTA
GCTTCCCGGCAACAATTAATAGACTGGATGGAGGCGGATAAAGTTGCAGGACCACTTCTGCGCTCGGCCC
TTCCGGCTGGCTGGTTTATTGCTGATAAATCTGGAGCCGGTGAGCGTGGGTCTCGCGGTATCATTGCAGC
ACTGGGGCCAGATGGTAAGCCCTCCCGTATCGTAGTTATCTACACGACGGGGAGTCAGGCAACTATGGAT
GAACGAAATAGACAGATCGCTGAGATAGGTGCCTCACTGATTAAGCATTGGTAACTGTCAGACCAAGTTT
ACTCATATATACTTTAGATTGATTTAAAACTTCATTTTTAATTTAAAAGGATCTAGGTGAAGATCCTTTT
TGATAATCTCATGACCAAAATCCCTTAACGTGAGTTTTCGTTCCACTGAGCGTCAGACCCCTTAATAAGA
TGATCTTCTTGAGATCGTTTTGGTCTGCGCGTAATCTCTTGCTCTGAAAACGAAAAAACCGCCTTGCAGG
GCGGTTTTTCGAAGGTTCTCTGAGCTACCAACTCTTTGAACCGAGGTAACTGGCTTGGAGGAGCGCAGTC
ACCAAAACTTGTCCTTTCAGTTTAGCCTTAACCGGCGCATGACTTCAAGACTAACTCCTCTAAATCAATT
ACCAGTGGCTGCTGCCAGTGGTGCTTTTGCATGTCTTTCCGGGTTGGACTCAAGACGATAGTTACCGGAT
AAGGCGCAGCGGTCGGACTGAACGGGGGGTTCGTGCATACAGTCCAGCTTGGAGCGAACTGCCTACCCGG
AACTGAGTGTCAGGCGTGGAATGAGACAAACGCGGCCATAACAGCGGAATGACACCGGTAAACCGAAAGG
CAGGAACAGGAGAGCGCACGAGGGAGCCGCCAGGGGGAAACGCCTGGTATCTTTATAGTCCTGTCGGGTT
TCGCCACCACTGATTTGAGCGTCAGATTTCGTGATGCTTGTCAGGGGGGCGGAGCCTATGGAAAAACGGC
TTTGCCGCGGCCCTCTCACTTCCCTGTTAAGTATCTTCCTGGCATCTTCCAGGAAATCTCCGCCCCGTTC
GTAAGCCATTTCCGCTCGCCGCAGTCGAACGACCGAGCGTAGCGAGTCAGTGAGCGAGGAAGCGGAATAT
ATCCTGTATCACATATTCTGCTGACGCACCGGTGCAGCCTTTTTTCTCCTGCCACATGAAGCACTTCACT
GACACCCTCATCAGTGCCAACATAGTAAGCCAGTATACACTCCGCTAGCGCTGAGGTCTGCCTCGTGAAG
AAGGTGTTGCTGACTCATACCAGGTAGTCCGAGGAGCTTTATGCTTGTAAACCGTTTTGTGAAAAAATTT
TTAAAATAAAAAAGGGGACCTCTAGGGTCCCCAATTAATTAGTAATATAATCTATTAAAGGTCATTCAAA
AGGTCATCCACCGGATCAATTCCCCTGCTCGCGCAGGCTGGGTGCCAAGCTCTCGGGTAACATCAAGGCC
CGATCCTTGGAGCCCTTGCCCTCCCGCACGATGATCGTGCCGTGATCGAAATCCAGATCCTTGACCCGCA
GTTGCAAACCCTCACTGATCCGCTAGTCCGAGGCCTCGAGTTACTACTGGAACAGGTGGTGGCGGGCCTC
GGCGCGCTCGTACTGCTCCACCACGGTGTAGTCCTCGTTGTGGGAGGTGATGTCCAGCTTGGAGTCCACG
TAGTAGTAGCCGGGCAGCTTCACGGGCTTCTTGGCCATGTAGATTGACTTGAACTCCACCAGGTAGTGGC
CGCCGCCCTTCAGCTTCAGCGCCTTGTGGATCTCGCCCTTCAGCACGCCGTCGCGGGGGTACAGGCGCTC
GGTGGAGGGCTCCCAGCCCAGAGTCTTCTTCTGCATTACGGGGCCGTCGGAGGGGAAGTTCACGCCGATG
AACTTCACGTGGTAGATGAAGGTGCCGTCCTGCAGGGAGGAGTCCTGGGTCACGGTCACCACGCCGCCGT
CCTCGAAGTTCATCACGCGCTCCCACTTGAAGCCCTCGGGGAAGGACAGCTTCTTGTAGTCGGGGATGTC
GGCGGGGTGCTTCACGTACACCTTGGAGCCGTACTGGAACTGGGGGGACAGGATGTCCCAGGCGAAGGGC
AGGGGGCCGCCCTTGGTCACCTGCAGCTTGGCGGTCTGGGTGCCCTCGTAGGGCTTGCCCTCGCCCTCGC
CCTCGATCTCGAACTCGTGGCCGTTCACGGAGCCCTCCATGTGCACCTTGAAGCGCATGAAGGGCTTGAT
GACGTTCTCAGTGGAATTCATATGTATATCTCCTTCTTAAAGTTAAACAAAATTATTTCAAGAGGATCGA
TCCCCCGTCTCTCTAAAATTGCAGTCATGGTAAAATCTTGGTTTATTTAATTTAATCATCAGGGACTCCC
AAGCACATTAATTCTTCTCAAAATAGAGAATTGATAGCTTGTTATTCAACAGTATAACATGTCTTATACG
CCCGTGTCAACCAATATTCATTGAGATCCACGCGTCGACGTCATATGGATCCGATATCGCCGTGGCGGCC
AGCTTTTGCCATTCTCACCGGATTCAGTCGTCACTCATGGTGATTTCTCACTTGATAACCTTATTTTTGA
CGAGGGGAAATTAATAGGTTGTATTGATGTTGGACGAGTCGGAATCGCAGACCGATACCAGGATCTTGCC
ATCCTATGGAACTGCCTCGGTGAGTTTTCTCCTTCATTACAGAAACGGCTTTTTCAAAAATATGGTATTG
ATAATCCTGATATGAATAAATTGCAGTTTCATTTGATGCTCGATGAGTTTTTCTAATCAGAATTGGTTAA
TTGGTTGTAACACTGGCAGAGCATTACGCTGACTTGACGGGACGGCGGCTTTGTTGAATAAATCGAACTT
TTGCTGAGTTGAAGGATCAGATCACGCATCTTCCCGACAACGCAGACCGTTCCGTGGCAAAGCAAAAGTT
CAAAATCACCAACTGGTCCACCTACAACAAAGCTCTCATCAACCGTGGCTCCCTCACTTTCTGGCTGGAT
GATGGGGCGATTCAGGCCTGGTATGAGTCAGCAACACCTTCTTCACGAGGCAGACCTCAGCGCCAGAAGG
CCGCCAGAGAGGCCGAGCGCGGCCGTGAGGCTTGGACGCTAGGGCAGGGCATGAAAAAGCCCGTAGCGGG
CTGCTACGGGCGTCTGACGCGGTGGAAAGGGGGAGGGGATGTTGTCTACATGGCTCTGCTGTAGTGAGTG
GGTTGCGCTCCGGCAGCGGTCCTGATCAATCGTCACCCTTTCTCGGTCCTTCAACGTTCCTGACAACGAG
CCTCCTTTTCGCCAATCCATCGACAATCACCGCGAGTCCCTGCTCGAACGCTGCGTCCGGACCGGCTTCG
TCGAAGGCGTCTATCGCGGCCCGCAACAGCGGCGAGAGCGGAGCCTGTTCAACGGTGCCGCCGCGCTCGC
CGGCATCGCTGTCGCCGGCCTGCTCCTCAAGCACGGCCCCAACAGTGAAGTAGCTGATTGTCATCAGCGC
ATTGACGGCGTCCCCGGCCGAAAAACCCGCCTCGCAGAGGAAGCGAAGCTGCGCGTCGGCCGTTTCCATC
TGCGGTGCGCCCGGTCGCGTGCCGGCATGGATGCGCGCGCCATCGCGGTAGGCGAGCAGCGCCTGCCTGA
AGCTGCGGGCATTCCCGATCAGAAATGAGCGCCAGTCGTCGTCGGCTCTCGGCACCGAATGCGTATGATT
CTCCGCCAGCATGGCTTCGGCCAGTGCGTCGAGCAGCGCCCGCTTGTTCCTGAAGTGCCAGTAAAGCGCC
GGCTGCTGAACCCCCAACCGTTCCGCCAGTTTGCGTGTCGTCAGACCGTCTACGCCGACCTCGTTCAACA
GGTCCAGGGCGGCACGGATCACTGTATTCGGCTGCAACTTTGTCATGCTTGACACTTTATCACTGATAAA
CATAATATGTCCACCAACTTATCAGTGATAAAGAATCCGCGCGTTCAATCGGACCAGCGGAGGCTGGTCC
GGAGGCCAGACGTGAAACCCAACATACCCCTGATCGTAATTCTGAGCACTGTCGCGCTCGACGCTGTCGG
CATCGGCCTGATTATGCCGGTGCTGCCGGGCCTCCTGCGCGATCTGGTTCACTCGAACGACGTCACCGCC
CACTATGGCATTCTGCTGGCGCTGTATGCGTTGGTGCAATTTGCCTGCGCACCTGTGCTGGGCGCGCTGT
CGGATCGTTTCGGGCGGCGGCCAATCTTGCTCGTCTCGCTGGCCGGCGCCACTGTCGACTACGCCATCAT
GGCGACAGCGCCTTTCCTTTGGGTTCTCTATATCGGGCGGATCGTGGCCGGCATCACCGGGGCGACTGGG
GCGGTAGCCGGCGCTTATATTGCCGATATCACTGATGGCGATGAGCGCGCGCGGCACTTCGGCTTCATGA
GCGCCTGTTTCGGGTTCGGGATGGTCGCGGGACCTGTGCTCGGTGGGCTGATGGGCGGTTTCTCCCCCCA
CGCTCCGTTCTTCGCCGCGGCAGCCTTGAACGGCCTCAATTTCCTGACGGGCTGTTTCCTTTTGCCGGAG
TCGCACAAAGGCGAACGCCGGCCGTTACGCCGGGAGGCTCTCAACCCGCTCGCTTCGTTCCGGTGGGCCC
GGGGCATGACCGTCGTCGCCGCCCTGATGGCGGTCTTCTTCATCATGCAACTTGTCGGACAGGTGCCGGC
CGCGCTTTGGGTCATTTTCGGCGAGGATCGCTTTCACTGGGACGCGACCACGATCGGCATTTCGCTTGCC
GCATTTGGCATTCTGCATTCACTCGCCCAGGCAATGATCACCGGCCCTGTAGCCGCCCGGCTCGGCGAAA
GGCGGGCACTCATGCTCGGAATGATTGCCGACGGCACAGGCTACATCCTGCTTGCCTTCGCGACACGGGG
ATGGATGGCGTTCCCGATCATGGTCCTGCTTGCTTCGGGTGGCATCGGAATGCCGGCGCTGCAAGCAATG
TTGTCCAGGCAGGTGGATGAGGAACGTCAGGGGCAGCTGCAAGGCTCACTGGCGGCGCTCACCAGCCTGA
CCTCGATCGTCGGACCCCTCCTCTTCACGGCGATCTATGCGGCTTCTATAACAACGTGGAACGGGTGGGC
ATGGATTGCAGGCGCTGCCCTCTACTTGCTCTGCCTGCCGGCGCTGCGTCGCGGGCTTTGGAGCGGCGCA
GGGCAACGAGCCGATCGCTGATCGTGGAAACGATAGGGGCCGCTCTAGTACTAGCTAGAACTAT
